Addgene plasmid #205993: pLV-CMV-dnMCAK
Purpose: Over-expression of GFP-dnMCAK
Depositing lab: Floris Foijer. Publication: cGAS-STING drives the IL-6-dependent survival of chromosomally instable cancers. Hong C, Schubert M, Tijhuis AE, Requesens M, Roorda M, van den Brink A, Ruiz LA, Bakker PL, van der Sluis T, Pieters W, Chen M, Wardenaar R, van der Vegt B, Spierings DCJ, de Bruyn M, van Vugt MATM, Foijer F. Nature. 2022 Jul;607(7918):366-373. doi: 10.1038/s41586-022-04847-2. Epub 2022 Jun 15. PubMed 35705809.
Backbone
  Vector backbone: pLVX
  Backbone manufacturer: Clontech
  Backbone size w/o insert (bp): 8134
  Total vector size (bp): 11053
  Modifications to backbone: Replaced the tight-TRE-promoter by the CMV-promoter
  Vector type: Mammalian Expression
  Selectable markers: Puromycin
Growth in bacteria
  Bacterial resistance: Ampicillin, 100 μg/mL
  Growth temperature: 37°C
  Growth strain: NEB Stable
  Copy number: High Copy
Gene/Insert
  Gene/Insert name: dnMCAK (alt name: dominant-negative mutant Kif2C)
  Species: Cricetulus griseus
  Insert size (bp): 2157
  Promoter: CMV
  Tag / fusion protein: EGFP (N terminal on insert)
  Cloning method: Restriction Enzyme; 5′ cloning site NdeI (not destroyed); 3′ cloning site BamHI (not destroyed)
  Sequencing primers: 5′ CGCAAATGGGCGGTAGGCGTG; 3′ AAGCGCCTCCCCTACCCGGT
Resource information
  A portion of this plasmid was derived from a plasmid made by: Bakhoum, S. F.
Terms and licenses: Academic/Nonprofit Terms; Industry Terms: Not Available to Industry
Depositor comments: Dominant-negative MCAK mutant reported in Bakhoum, S. F. et al. Chromosomal instability drives metastasis through a cytosolic DNA response. Nature 553, 467–472 (2018). https://pubmed.ncbi.nlm.nih.gov/29342134/
How to cite: pLV-CMV-dnMCAK was a gift from Floris Foijer (Addgene plasmid # 205993 ; http://n2t.net/addgene:205993 ; RRID:Addgene_205993)
