[The description below was written by a language model from this plasmid's Addgene catalogue record and pLannotate feature annotations shown in this document.]
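Description:
pLV-CMV-dnMCAK is an HIV-1-based lentiviral transfer plasmid built on the Clontech pLVX backbone, in which the original tight-TRE inducible promoter was replaced by the constitutive CMV promoter. It is catalogued as a mammalian expression vector of about 11 kb (the catalogue lists 11,053 bp, while the sequenced record is 11,006 nt). It is propagated in E. coli through a high-copy ColE1/pUC-type origin with ampicillin resistance. A recombination-tolerant strain is recommended, as is usual for plasmids carrying repeated LTRs. The viral portion is flanked by two HIV-1 LTRs, each adjoined by nef-derived sequence. It contains the Ψ packaging signal with a gag fragment, the Rev response element for Rev-dependent nuclear export of the genomic RNA, and the cPPT/CTS element, which aids nuclear import of the reverse-transcribed genome.

Between the LTRs, the CMV enhancer/promoter drives EGFP fused through a short polylinker remnant to the N terminus of Chinese hamster (Cricetulus griseus) Kif2C/MCAK, a kinesin-13 microtubule depolymerase that regulates kinetochore–microtubule turnover and chromosome segregation. The insert is described as a dominant-negative mutant derived from a previously published construct, but the record does not state the specific mutation. Downstream, a mouse PGK promoter drives puromycin N-acetyltransferase for selection of transduced cells, and a WPRE enhances expression of the transcripts. The stated purpose is over-expression of GFP-dnMCAK. Given the associated work on chromosomally unstable cancers, the construct is presumably used to perturb chromosome segregation and induce chromosomal instability, with the EGFP tag allowing expressing cells to be tracked.
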