Features (pLannotate 1.2.2; 26 found; start..end, strand, type, name):
    376..633     +  LTR            5' LTR (truncated): truncated 5' long terminal repeat (LTR) from HIV-1
    680..805     +  misc_feature   HIV-1 Ψ: packaging signal of human immunodeficiency virus type 1
    789..1127    +  CDS            HIV-1 gag (fragment): gag protein from human immunodeficiency virus 1; gag
   1302..1535    +  misc_feature   RRE: The Rev response element (RRE) of HIV-1 allows for Rev-dependent mRNA export from the nucleus to the cytoplasm.
   1912..2012    +  CDS            Rev (fragment): human immunodeficiency virus 1 (HIV-1) Rev protein; rev; enhances nuclear export of unspliced and incompletely spliced viral mRNAs
   2027..2142    +  misc_feature   cPPT/CTS: central polypurine tract and central termination sequence of HIV-1 (lacking the first T)
   2214..2593    +  enhancer       CMV enhancer: human cytomegalovirus immediate early enhancer
   2594..2797    +  promoter       CMV promoter: human cytomegalovirus (CMV) immediate early promoter
   2842..3558    +  CDS            EGFP: EGFP is a basic (constitutively fluorescent) green fluorescent protein published in 1996, derived from Aequorea victoria. It is reported to be a rapidly-maturing weak dimer with moderate acid sensitivity.
   3559..3593    +  misc_feature   MCS (fragment): multiple cloning site
   3604..5757    +  CDS            KIF2C: KIF2C_CRIGR - Also known as KNSL6. Experimental evidence at protein level: Swiss-Prot protein existence level 1. In complex with KIF18B, constitutes the major microtubule plus-end depolymerizing activity in mitotic cells (By similarity). Regulates the turnover of microtubules at the kinetochore and functions in chromosome segregation during mitosis (PubMed:14960279). Plays a role in chromosome congression and is required for the lateral to end- on conversion of the chromosome-microtubule attachment (By similarity). From Cricetulus griseus (Chinese hamster) (Cricetulus barabensis griseus).
   5770..5795    +  misc_feature   MCS (fragment): multiple cloning site
   5838..6337    +  promoter       PGK promoter: mouse phosphoglycerate kinase 1 promoter
   6358..6957    +  CDS            PuroR: puromycin N-acetyltransferase; pac from Streptomyces alboniger; confers resistance to puromycin
   6974..7562    +  misc_feature   WPRE: woodchuck hepatitis virus posttranscriptional regulatory element
   7579..8097    +  CDS            nef (fragment): NEF_HV1BR - Experimental evidence at protein level: Swiss-Prot protein existence level 1. Extracellular Nef protein targets CD4(+) T-lymphocytes for apoptosis by interacting with CXCR4 surface receptors (PubMed:14990729). From Human immunodeficiency virus type 1 group M subtype B (isolate BRU/LAI) (HIV-1).
   8145..8402    +  LTR            5' LTR (truncated): truncated 5' long terminal repeat (LTR) from HIV-1
   8552..8574    -  protein_bind   lac operator (fragment): The lac repressor binds to the lac operator to inhibit transcription in E. coli. This inhibition can be relieved by adding lactose or isopropyl-β-D-thiogalactopyranoside (IPTG). lac repressor encoded by lacI
   8578..8608    -  promoter       lac promoter: promoter for the E. coli lac operon
   8623..8644    -  protein_bind   CAP binding site: CAP binding activates transcription in the presence of cAMP. E. coli catabolite activator protein
   8657..8749    -  CDS            lacI (fragment): lac repressor; lacI; The lac repressor binds to the lac operator to inhibit transcription in E. coli. This inhibition can be relieved by adding lactose or isopropyl-β-D-thiogalactopyranoside (IPTG).
   8932..9520    -  rep_origin     ori: high-copy-number ColE1/pMB1/pBR322/pUC origin of replication
   9691..10551   -  CDS            AmpR: β-lactamase; bla; confers resistance to ampicillin, carbenicillin, and related antibiotics
  10552..10656   -  promoter       AmpR promoter: bla
  10704..10838   +  polyA_signal   SV40 poly(A) signal: SV40 polyadenylation signal
  11005..328     +  CDS            nef (fragment) (across the origin): NEF_HV1BR - Experimental evidence at protein level: Swiss-Prot protein existence level 1. Extracellular Nef protein targets CD4(+) T-lymphocytes for apoptosis by interacting with CXCR4 surface receptors (PubMed:14990729). From Human immunodeficiency virus type 1 group M subtype B (isolate BRU/LAI) (HIV-1).
>Addgene plasmid #205993 | pLV-CMV-dnMCAK | addgene full sequence | sequence record 409032 | Addgene NGS Result
GGAAGGGCTAATTCACTCCCAAAGAAGACAAGATATCCTTGATCTGTGGATCTACCACACACAAGGCTAC
TTCCCTGATTAGCAGAACTACACACCAGGGCCAGGGGTCAGATATCCACTGACCTTTGGATGGTGCTACA
AGCTAGTACCAGTTGAGCCAGATAAGGTAGAAGAGGCCAATAAAGGAGAGAACACCAGCTTGTTACACCC
TGTGAGCCTGCATGGGATGGATGACCCGGAGAGAGAAGTGTTAGAGTGGAGGTTTGACAGCCGCCTAGCA
TTTCATCACGTGGCCCGAGAGCTGCATCCGGAGTACTTCAAGAACTGCTGATATCGAGCTTGCTACAAGG
GACTTTCCGCTGGGGACTTTCCAGGGAGGCGTGGCCTGGGCGGGACTGGGGAGTGGCGAGCCCTCAGATC
CTGCATATAAGCAGCTGCTTTTTGCCTGTACTGGGTCTCTCTGGTTAGACCAGATCTGAGCCTGGGAGCT
CTCTGGCTAACTAGGGAACCCACTGCTTAAGCCTCAATAAAGCTTGCCTTGAGTGCTTCAAGTAGTGTGT
GCCCGTCTGTTGTGTGACTCTGGTAACTAGAGATCCCTCAGACCCTTTTAGTCAGTGTGGAAAATCTCTA
GCAGTGGCGCCCGAACAGGGACTTGAAAGCGAAAGGGAAACCAGAGGAGCTCTCTCGACGCAGGACTCGG
CTTGCTGAAGCGCGCACGGCAAGAGGCGAGGGGCGGCGACTGGTGAGTACGCCAAAAATTTTGACTAGCG
GAGGCTAGAAGGAGAGAGATGGGTGCGAGAGCGTCAGTATTAAGCGGGGGAGAATTAGATCGCGATGGGA
AAAAATTCGGTTAAGGCCAGGGGGAAAGAAAAAATATAAATTAAAACATATAGTATGGGCAAGCAGGGAG
CTAGAACGATTCGCAGTTAATCCTGGCCTGTTAGAAACATCAGAAGGCTGTAGACAAATACTGGGACAGC
TACAACCATCCCTTCAGACAGGATCAGAAGAACTTAGATCATTATATAATACAGTAGCAACCCTCTATTG
TGTGCATCAAAGGATAGAGATAAAAGACACCAAGGAAGCTTTAGACAAGATAGAGGAAGAGCAAAACAAA
AGTAAGACCACCGCACAGCAAGCGGCCGGCCGCTGATCTTCAGACCTGGAGGAGGAGATATGAGGGACAA
TTGGAGAAGTGAATTATATAAATATAAAGTAGTAAAAATTGAACCATTAGGAGTAGCACCCACCAAGGCA
AAGAGAAGAGTGGTGCAGAGAGAAAAAAGAGCAGTGGGAATAGGAGCTTTGTTCCTTGGGTTCTTGGGAG
CAGCAGGAAGCACTATGGGCGCAGCGTCAATGACGCTGACGGTACAGGCCAGACAATTATTGTCTGGTAT
AGTGCAGCAGCAGAACAATTTGCTGAGGGCTATTGAGGCGCAACAGCATCTGTTGCAACTCACAGTCTGG
GGCATCAAGCAGCTCCAGGCAAGAATCCTGGCTGTGGAAAGATACCTAAAGGATCAACAGCTCCTGGGGA
TTTGGGGTTGCTCTGGAAAACTCATTTGCACCACTGCTGTGCCTTGGAATGCTAGTTGGAGTAATAAATC
TCTGGAACAGATTTGGAATCACACGACCTGGATGGAGTGGGACAGAGAAATTAACAATTACACAAGCTTA
ATACACTCCTTAATTGAAGAATCGCAAAACCAGCAAGAAAAGAATGAACAAGAATTATTGGAATTAGATA
AATGGGCAAGTTTGTGGAATTGGTTTAACATAACAAATTGGCTGTGGTATATAAAATTATTCATAATGAT
AGTAGGAGGCTTGGTAGGTTTAAGAATAGTTTTTGCTGTACTTTCTATAGTGAATAGAGTTAGGCAGGGA
TATTCACCATTATCGTTTCAGACCCACCTCCCAACCCCGAGGGGACCCGACAGGCCCGAAGGAATAGAAG
AAGAAGGTGGAGAGAGAGACAGAGACAGATCCATTCGATTAGTGAACGGATCTCGACGGTATCGCCTTTA
AAAGAAAAGGGGGGATTGGGGGGTACAGTGCAGGGGAAAGAATAGTAGACATAATAGCAACAGACATACA
AACTAAAGAATTACAAAAACAAATTACAAAAATTCAAAATTTTCGGGTTTATTACAGGGACAGCAGAGAT
CCAGTTTATCGATGAGGCCCTTTCGTCTTCACTCGAGCGCGTTGACATTGATTATTGACTAGTTATTAAT
AGTAATCAATTACGGGGTCATTAGTTCATAGCCCATATATGGAGTTCCGCGTTACATAACTTACGGTAAA
TGGCCCGCCTGGCTGACCGCCCAACGACCCCCGCCCATTGACGTCAATAATGACGTATGTTCCCATAGTA
ACGCCAATAGGGACTTTCCATTGACGTCAATGGGTGGAGTATTTACGGTAAACTGCCCACTTGGCAGTAC
ATCAAGTGTATCATATGCCAAGTACGCCCCCTATTGACGTCAATGACGGTAAATGGCCCGCCTGGCATTA
TGCCCAGTACATGACCTTATGGGACTTTCCTACTTGGCAGTACATCTACGTATTAGTCATCGCTATTACC
ATGGTGATGCGGTTTTGGCAGTACATCAATGGGCGTGGATAGCGGTTTGACTCACGGGGATTTCCAAGTC
TCCACCCCATTGACGTCAATGGGAGTTTGTTTTGGCACCAAAATCAACGGGACTTTCCAAAATGTCGTAA
CAACTCCGCCCCATTGACGCAAATGGGCGGTAGGCGTGTACGGTGGGAGGTCTATATAAGCAGAGCTGGT
TTAGTGAACCGTCAGATCCGCTAGCGCTACCGGTCGCCACCATGGTGAGCAAGGGCGAGGAGCTGTTCAC
CGGGGTGGTGCCCATCCTGGTCGAGCTGGACGGCGACGTAAACGGCCACAAGTTCAGCGTGTCCGGCGAG
GGCGAGGGCGATGCCACCTACGGCAAGCTGACCCTGAAGTTCATCTGCACCACCGGCAAGCTGCCCGTGC
CCTGGCCCACCCTCGTGACCACCCTGACCTACGGCGTGCAGTGCTTCAGCCGCTACCCCGACCACATGAA
GCAGCACGACTTCTTCAAGTCCGCCATGCCCGAAGGCTACGTCCAGGAGCGCACCATCTTCTTCAAGGAC
GACGGCAACTACAAGACCCGCGCCGAGGTGAAGTTCGAGGGCGACACCCTGGTGAACCGCATCGAGCTGA
AGGGCATCGACTTCAAGGAGGACGGCAACATCCTGGGGCACAAGCTGGAGTACAACTACAACAGCCACAA
CGTCTATATCATGGCCGACAAGCAGAAGAACGGCATCAAGGTGAACTTCAAGATCCGCCACAACATCGAG
GACGGCAGCGTGCAGCTCGCCGACCACTACCAGCAGAACACCCCCATCGGCGACGGCCCCGTGCTGCTGC
CCGACAACCACTACCTGAGCACCCAGTCCGCCCTGAGCAAAGACCCCAACGAGAAGCGCGATCACATGGT
CCTGCTGGAGTTCGTGACCGCCGCCGGGATCACTCTCGGCATGGACGAGCTGTACAAGTCCGGACTCAGA
TCTCGAGCTCAAGCTTCGAATTCGAGGCGCGCCATGGAGTCGCTTCCCGCTCGATTGTTTCCTGGTCTCT
CCATCAAGATTCAACGCAGTAATGGCTTAATTCACAGTGCCAACATAAGCACAGTGAACGTGGAGAAATC
CTGTGTTTCAGTGGAATGGATAGAAGGAGGTAACACGAAAGGCAAAGAGATTGATTTTGATGATGTGGCT
GCAATAAACCCAGAACTTCTACAGCTTCTTCCCTTACACCCAAAGGACAATCTGCCACTGCAGGAAAATG
TAACAGTTCCGAAGCAAAAACGCAGAGCAGTCAACTCCAAAATTCCAGCTCCAAAAGAAGGTCTTCGAGC
ACGTGCAACTCGCATGGCAACTGTCCCAGAGGTTCGAATTGCCACTCAGGAGAATGAAATGGAGGTGGAG
CTGCCTGTGGCTACAAACTCTCGAAAGCAGTTTTCGGTTGCCACTGGCCTCCCTAGGCCCTCCTGTCCTG
CAATGACAGAATTACCGTTGTCGATGGTCAGCGAGGAGGCAGAAGAGCAAGTCCATCCCACCCGAAGCAC
ATCTTCTGCAAACCCTGCTCGGAGGAAAGCATGTATTGTGAAGGAAATGGAAAAAATGAAGAACAAGCGG
GAAGAGAAGAGGGCCCAGAACTCGGAAATAAGAATAAAGCGAGCTCAGGAATATGACAGCAGCTTTCCAA
ACTGGGAATTTGCCCGGATGATTAAAGAATTCCGGGTTACTATAGAATGTCACCCACTTACTCTGACTGA
TCCTACGGAAGAGCACAGGATCTGCGTGTGTGTGAGGAAGCGCCCACTGAATAAGCAAGAACTGGCCAAG
AAAGAAATCGATGTGATTTCTGTTCCCAGCAAGTGTTTGCTCTTTGTGCATGAACCCAAATTGAAAGTGG
ACTTGACAAAGTATCTGGAGAATCAGGCATTCTGCTTCGATTTTGCCTTTGATGAAACAGCTTCAAATGA
AGTCGTCTACAGGTTCACAGCAAGGCCACTGGTACAGACGATTTTTGAAGGGGGAAAAGCAACCTGCTTT
GCCTATGGGCAGACGGGCAGTGGGAAGACTCACACAATGGGTGGAGACCTGTCTGGTAAATCTCAGAATA
CATCTAAAGGGATCTATGCAATGGCTTCCCGGGATGTCTTCCTTCTGAAGAGTCAGCCTCGCTACCGGAA
CTTAAACTTGGAAGTTTATGTGACATTCTTTGAGATCTACAATGGGAAGGTGTTTGATCTGCTCAACAAG
AAGGCCAAGCTACGTGTACTAGAAGACAGCAAGCAGCAGGTGCAGGTTGTGGGACTTCAGGAGTACCTGG
TTAACTGTGCTGATGATGTCATCAAGATGCTCAACATGGGCAGTGCCTGCAGGACTTCTGGACAGACTTT
TGCCAACTCCAATTCTTCCCGCTCCCATGCCTGCTTCCAGATTCTTCTTCGAGCCAAAGGGAGATTGCAT
GGCAAATTCTCCTTGGTGGATCTGGCAGGGAATGAACGAGGGGCTGACACTTCTAGTGCTGACCGCCAGA
CTCGCATGGAGGGTGCAGAGATTAACAAGTCTCTCCTAGCACTGAAGGAGTGCATCAGGGCGCTGGGACA
GAACAAGGCTGCCACCCCATTCGCTGAGAGCGCACTGACTCAGGTGCTAAGGGATTCATTCATTGGGGAG
AACTCGAGGACTTGCATGATTGCCATGATCTCACCAGGCATAAGCTCCTGTGAATATACTTTAAACACGC
TGAGATATGCAGACAGAGTCAAGGAGCTGAGCCCCCACAGCGGGCTCAGTGGAGAGCAGCCAATTCAAAT
GGAAACGGAAGAGATGGAAGCCAGCTCTAATGGGACCTCGCTGGCAGTCAATTTCAAGGAAGAAGAGGAG
CTGTCTTCCCAGATGTCCAGCTTTAATGAAGCCATGAGTCAGATCAGGGAGCTGGAAGAGAGGGCCATGG
AGGAGCTCAGGGAGATCATACAGCAAGGACCAGGCTGGCTTGAGCTCTCTGAGATGACTGATCAGCCAGA
CTATGACTTAGAGACCTTTGTGAACAAAGCAGAATCTGCCCTGACTCAGCAGACTAAGCACTTCTCAGCC
CTGCGAGAAGTCATCAAGGCCCTGCGTGTGGCCATGCAACTGGAAGAACAGGCTAGCAAACAGATGAACA
GCAAGAAACGGCACCAATGATTAATTAACTCGACGGTACCGCGGGCCCGGGATCCGCGGCCGCGCCGGCT
CTAGATCGCGAACGCGTGAATTCTACCGGGTAGGGGAGGCGCTTTTCCCAAGGCAGTCTGGAGCATGCGC
TTTAGCAGCCCCGCTGGGCACTTGGCGCTACACAAGTGGCCTCTGGCCTCGCACACATTCCACATCCACC
GGTAGGCGCCAACCGGCTCCGTTCTTTGGTGGCCCCTTCGCGCCACCTTCTACTCCTCCCCTAGTCAGGA
AGTTCCCCCCCGCCCCGCAGCTCGCGTCGTGCAGGACGTGACAAATGGAAGTAGCACGTCTCACTAGTCT
CGTGCAGATGGACAGCACCGCTGAGCAATGGAAGCGGGTAGGCCTTTGGGGCAGCGGCCAATAGCAGCTT
TGCTCCTTCGCTTTCTGGGCTCAGAGGCTGGGAAGGGGTGGGTCCGGGGGCGGGCTCAGGGGCGGGCTCA
GGGGCGGGGCGGGCGCCCGAAGGTCCTCCGGAGGCCCGGCATTCTGCACGCTTCAAAAGCGCACGTCTGC
CGCGCTGTTCTCCTCTTCCTCATCTCCGGGCCTTTCGACCTGCAGCCCAAGCTTACCATGACCGAGTACA
AGCCCACGGTGCGCCTCGCCACCCGCGACGACGTCCCCAGGGCCGTACGCACCCTCGCCGCCGCGTTCGC
CGACTACCCCGCCACGCGCCACACCGTCGATCCGGACCGCCACATCGAGCGGGTCACCGAGCTGCAAGAA
CTCTTCCTCACGCGCGTCGGGCTCGACATCGGCAAGGTGTGGGTCGCGGACGACGGCGCCGCGGTGGCGG
TCTGGACCACGCCGGAGAGCGTCGAAGCGGGGGCGGTGTTCGCCGAGATCGGCCCGCGCATGGCCGAGTT
GAGCGGTTCCCGGCTGGCCGCGCAGCAACAGATGGAAGGCCTCCTGGCGCCGCACCGGCCCAAGGAGCCC
GCGTGGTTCCTGGCCACCGTCGGCGTCTCGCCCGACCACCAGGGCAAGGGTCTGGGCAGCGCCGTCGTGC
TCCCCGGAGTGGAGGCGGCCGAGCGCGCCGGGGTGCCCGCCTTCCTGGAGACCTCCGCGCCCCGCAACCT
CCCCTTCTACGAGCGGCTCGGCTTCACCGTCACCGCCGACGTCGAGGTGCCCGAAGGACCGCGCACCTGG
TGCATGACCCGCAAGCCCGGTGCCTGACGGGCGCGTCTGGAACAATCAACCTCTGGATTACAAAATTTGT
GAAAGATTGACTGGTATTCTTAACTATGTTGCTCCTTTTACGCTATGTGGATACGCTGCTTTAATGCCTT
TGTATCATGCTATTGCTTCCCGTATGGCTTTCATTTTCTCCTCCTTGTATAAATCCTGGTTGCTGTCTCT
TTATGAGGAGTTGTGGCCCGTTGTCAGGCAACGTGGCGTGGTGTGCACTGTGTTTGCTGACGCAACCCCC
ACTGGTTGGGGCATTGCCACCACCTGTCAGCTCCTTTCCGGGACTTTCGCTTTCCCCCTCCCTATTGCCA
CGGCGGAACTCATCGCCGCCTGCCTTGCCCGCTGCTGGACAGGGGCTCGGCTGTTGGGCACTGACAATTC
CGTGGTGTTGTCGGGGAAGCTGACGTCCTTTCCATGGCTGCTCGCCTGTGTTGCCACCTGGATTCTGCGC
GGGACGTCCTTCTGCTACGTCCCTTCGGCCCTCAATCCAGCGGACCTTCCTTCCCGCGGCCTGCTGCCGG
CTCTGCGGCCTCTTCCGCGTCTTCGCCTTCGCCCTCAGACGAGTCGGATCTCCCTTTGGGCCGCCTCCCC
GCCTGGAATTAATTCTGCAGTCGAGACCTAGAAAAACATGGAGCAATCACAAGTAGCAATACAGCAGCTA
CCAATGCTGATTGTGCCTGGCTAGAAGCACAAGAGGAGGAGGAGGTGGGTTTTCCAGTCACACCTCAGGT
ACCTTTAAGACCAATGACTTACAAGGCAGCTGTAGATCTTAGCCACTTTTTAAAAGAAAAGAGGGGACTG
GAAGGGCTAATTCACTCCCAACGAAGACAAGATATCCTTGATCTGTGGATCTACCACACACAAGGCTACT
TCCCTGATTAGCAGAACTACACACCAGGGCCAGGGGTCAGATATCCACTGACCTTTGGATGGTGCTACAA
GCTAGTACCAGTTGAGCCAGATAAGGTAGAAGAGGCCAATAAAGGAGAGAACACCAGCTTGTTACACCCT
GTGAGCCTGCATGGGATGGATGACCCGGAGAGAGAAGTGTTAGAGTGGAGGTTTGACAGCCGCCTAGCAT
TTCATCACGTGGCCCGAGAGCTGCATCCGGAGTACTTCAAGAACTGCTGATATCGAGCTTGCTACAAGGG
ACTTTCCGCTGGGGACTTTCCAGGGAGGCGTGGCCTGGGCGGGACTGGGGAGTGGCGAGCCCTCAGATCC
TGCATATAAGCAGCTGCTTTTTGCCTGTACTGGGTCTCTCTGGTTAGACCAGATCTGAGCCTGGGAGCTC
TCTGGCTAACTAGGGAACCCACTGCTTAAGCCTCAATAAAGCTTGCCTTGAGTGCTTCAAGTAGTGTGTG
CCCGTCTGTTGTGTGACTCTGGTAACTAGAGATCCCTCAGACCCTTTTAGTCAGTGTGGAAAATCTCTAG
CAGTAGTAGTTCATGTCATCTTATTATTCAGTATTTATAACTTGCAAAGAAATGAATATCAGAGAGTGAG
AGGCCTTGACATTGCTAGCGTTTACCGTCGACCTCTAGCTAGAGCTTGGCGTAATCATGGTCATAGCTGT
TTCCTGTGTGAAATTGTTATCCGCTCACAATTCCACACAACATACGAGCCGGAAGCATAAAGTGTAAAGC
CTGGGGTGCCTAATGAGTGAGCTAACTCACATTAATTGCGTTGCGCTCACTGCCCGCTTTCCAGTCGGGA
AACCTGTCGTGCCAGCTGCATTAATGAATCGGCCAACGCGCGGGGAGAGGCGGTTTGCGTATTGGGCGCT
CTTCCGCTTCCTCGCTCACTGACTCGCTGCGCTCGGTCGTTCGGCTGCGGCGAGCGGTATCAGCTCACTC
AAAGGCGGTAATACGGTTATCCACAGAATCAGGGGATAACGCAGGAAAGAACATGTGAGCAAAAGGCCAG
CAAAAGGCCAGGAACCGTAAAAAGGCCGCGTTGCTGGCGTTTTTCCATAGGCTCCGCCCCCCTGACGAGC
ATCACAAAAATCGACGCTCAAGTCAGAGGTGGCGAAACCCGACAGGACTATAAAGATACCAGGCGTTTCC
CCCTGGAAGCTCCCTCGTGCGCTCTCCTGTTCCGACCCTGCCGCTTACCGGATACCTGTCCGCCTTTCTC
CCTTCGGGAAGCGTGGCGCTTTCTCATAGCTCACGCTGTAGGTATCTCAGTTCGGTGTAGGTCGTTCGCT
CCAAGCTGGGCTGTGTGCACGAACCCCCCGTTCAGCCCGACCGCTGCGCCTTATCCGGTAACTATCGTCT
TGAGTCCAACCCGGTAAGACACGACTTATCGCCACTGGCAGCAGCCACTGGTAACAGGATTAGCAGAGCG
AGGTATGTAGGCGGTGCTACAGAGTTCTTGAAGTGGTGGCCTAACTACGGCTACACTAGAAGAACAGTAT
TTGGTATCTGCGCTCTGCTGAAGCCAGTTACCTTCGGAAAAAGAGTTGGTAGCTCTTGATCCGGCAAACA
AACCACCGCTGGTAGCGGTGGTTTTTTTGTTTGCAAGCAGCAGATTACGCGCAGAAAAAAAGGATCTCAA
GAAGATCCTTTGATCTTTTCTACGGGGTCTGACGCTCAGTGGAACGAAAACTCACGTTAAGGGATTTTGG
TCATGAGATTATCAAAAAGGATCTTCACCTAGATCCTTTTAAATTAAAAATGAAGTTTTAAATCAATCTA
AAGTATATATGAGTAAACTTGGTCTGACAGTTACCAATGCTTAATCAGTGAGGCACCTATCTCAGCGATC
TGTCTATTTCGTTCATCCATAGTTGCCTGACTCCCCGTCGTGTAGATAACTACGATACGGGAGGGCTTAC
CATCTGGCCCCAGTGCTGCAATGATACCGCGAGACCCACGCTCACCGGCTCCAGATTTATCAGCAATAAA
CCAGCCAGCCGGAAGGGCCGAGCGCAGAAGTGGTCCTGCAACTTTATCCGCCTCCATCCAGTCTATTAAT
TGTTGCCGGGAAGCTAGAGTAAGTAGTTCGCCAGTTAATAGTTTGCGCAACGTTGTTGCCATTGCTACAG
GCATCGTGGTGTCACGCTCGTCGTTTGGTATGGCTTCATTCAGCTCCGGTTCCCAACGATCAAGGCGAGT
TACATGATCCCCCATGTTGTGCAAAAAAGCGGTTAGCTCCTTCGGTCCTCCGATCGTTGTCAGAAGTAAG
TTGGCCGCAGTGTTATCACTCATGGTTATGGCAGCACTGCATAATTCTCTTACTGTCATGCCATCCGTAA
GATGCTTTTCTGTGACTGGTGAGTACTCAACCAAGTCATTCTGAGAATAGTGTATGCGGCGACCGAGTTG
CTCTTGCCCGGCGTCAATACGGGATAATACCGCGCCACATAGCAGAACTTTAAAAGTGCTCATCATTGGA
AAACGTTCTTCGGGGCGAAAACTCTCAAGGATCTTACCGCTGTTGAGATCCAGTTCGATGTAACCCACTC
GTGCACCCAACTGATCTTCAGCATCTTTTACTTTCACCAGCGTTTCTGGGTGAGCAAAAACAGGAAGGCA
AAATGCCGCAAAAAAGGGAATAAGGGCGACACGGAAATGTTGAATACTCATACTCTTCCTTTTTCAATAT
TATTGAAGCATTTATCAGGGTTATTGTCTCATGAGCGGATACATATTTGAATGTATTTAGAAAAATAAAC
AAATAGGGGTTCCGCGCACATTTCCCCGAAAAGTGCCACCTGACGTCGACGGATCGGGAGATCAACTTGT
TTATTGCAGCTTATAATGGTTACAAATAAAGCAATAGCATCACAAATTTCACAAATAAAGCATTTTTTTC
ACTGCATTCTAGTTGTGGTTTGTCCAAACTCATCAATGTATCTTATCATGTCTGGATCAACTGGATAACT
CAAGCTAACCAAAATCATCCCAAACTTCCCACCCCATACCCTATTACCACTGCCAATTACCTGTGGTTTC
ATTTACTCTAAACCTGTGATTCCTCTGAATTATTTTCATTTTAAAGAAATTGTATTTGTTAAATATGTAC
TACAAACTTAGTAGTT
